>Addgene plasmid #16630 | pCI-Neo-PTPRT (WT) | addgene partial sequence | sequence record 23031 | EBV-rev 5'-GTGGTTTGTCCAAACTCATC-3'
TCACTAAAGGGAAGCGGCCGCCCTAGATGCATGCTCGACCTGCAGTTGGACCTGGGAGTGGACACCTGTA
CTAAATTTCCATTTGTGGAGTTATCTGCTCAGAAGTTTCTGGCCTTATTTTCCCTCCATAAAATAATTGC
TTGGCTTAGAGAAGATGAAGAAAACAGCACGGAGAAGTCTCATTGCCATTACCTGCCCCTTTGGAACCCA
GGATTTCATTACTAAGGAAGGTGCGTGGGTTTCCTCATTGGAGGAGATGATCAAATGGAGATGATAACAA
GTCAGTAGCTCTCTCCTGGGGGTTCTAAGGACTGTGTGAAATGTCCTATGGAAAGTGCCAAGCATGATCC
CTGGCATACAGTAGAGACTTAGCAAATGTTGGTTCCCTCTCATTGACTCACTCACACTTTGGACAAGACC
CTAGATCTCCAGGCCTGATTCTCTTGGCCTATTTTAAATCAAAGTATAATGGGCTCCACAATGGCCTTTT
TCAAGGTGGCTGCTGGGTTTCTTTAGGAAGGAGTTCAAATTTGGACATCCAAATTATGCACAAAGCTGGT
GCTCTATTTGCCCCAGAAACCAAAGGGACCATCTTCAGGCTCACCCATCTCTCCTTGCTCAGTGGCATGC
TGTCCCAGGGTGGGAGCTTTTAAAGACATTGCCAGGAAAAAATA
