[The description below was written by a language model from this plasmid's Addgene catalogue record.]
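Description:
pCI-Neo-PTPRT (WT) is a mammalian expression plasmid built on the commercial pCI-Neo backbone (about 5.5 kb without insert) and carrying the wild-type human PTPRT gene, which encodes protein tyrosine phosphatase, receptor type T (also known as RPTPrho). It is propagated in E. coli under ampicillin selection. A neomycin resistance marker allows G418 selection of transfected mammalian cells, so it can be used for stable as well as transient expression. The record does not give the copy number or list the promoter and other regulatory elements. pCI-Neo as generally supplied drives its insert from the CMV immediate-early enhancer/promoter with a chimeric intron and an SV40 late polyadenylation signal. A T7 promoter lies upstream of the cloning site, consistent with T7 being named as the 5′ sequencing primer.

The insert is a fragment of roughly 6 kb containing the entire PTPRT open reading frame together with its 3′ UTR. According to the depositor's notes, it was excised from a KIAA cDNA clone with SgrAI and ScaI and first placed into the XmaI/EcoRV sites of an intermediate vector, pIRES2hyg2. It was then moved as an NheI–NotI fragment into pCI-Neo, and both sites are retained in the final construct. No epitope tags or reporter fusions are recorded, so the protein appears to be expressed in native form.

The plasmid comes from a study of tyrosine phosphatase gene mutations in colorectal cancers. The "WT" designation suggests it serves as the wild-type reference for expressing PTPRT in mammalian cells, for example alongside mutant versions, although the record does not describe specific experiments. No feature table was supplied, so element positions cannot be confirmed.
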