Addgene plasmid #16630: pCI-Neo-PTPRT (WT)
Depositing lab: Bert Vogelstein. Publication: Mutational analysis of the tyrosine phosphatome in colorectal cancers. Wang Z, Shen D, Parsons DW, Bardelli A, Sager J, Szabo S, Ptak J, Silliman N, Peters BA, van der Heijden MS, Parmigiani G, Yan H, Wang TL, Riggins G, Powell SM, Willson JK, Markowitz S, Kinzler KW, Vogelstein B, Velculescu VE. Science. 2004 May 21. 304(5674):1164-6. 10.1126/science.1096096 PubMed 15155950.
Backbone
  Vector backbone: pCI-Neo
  Backbone manufacturer: Promega
  Backbone size w/o insert (bp): 5472
  Vector type: Mammalian Expression
  Selectable markers: Neomycin (select with G418)
Growth in bacteria
  Bacterial resistance: Ampicillin, 100 μg/mL
  Growth temperature: 37°C
  Growth strain: DH5alpha
  Copy number: Unknown
Gene/Insert
  Gene/Insert name: PTPRT (alt name: protein tyrosine phosphatase, receptor type, T)
  Species: H. sapiens (human)
  Insert size (bp): 6000
  Entrez Gene: PTPRT (a.k.a. RPTPrho)
  Cloning method: Restriction Enzyme; 5′ cloning site NheI (not destroyed); 3′ cloning site NotI (not destroyed)
  Sequencing primers: 5′ T7; 3′ EBV rev
Terms and licenses: Academic/Nonprofit Terms; Industry Terms: Not Available to Industry
Depositor comments: A 6kb fragment of PTPRT including the entire ORF and the 3'UTR was excised from KIAA clone (ha06139s1) with SgrAI and ScaI and cloned into the XmaI/EcoRV sites of pIRES2hyg2. The fragment containing PTPRT was digested with NheI and NotI and cloned into the pCI-Neo expression vector.
How to cite: pCI-Neo-PTPRT (WT) was a gift from Bert Vogelstein (Addgene plasmid # 16630 ; http://n2t.net/addgene:16630 ; RRID:Addgene_16630)
